Addgene plasmid #189967: pRC0940 (circRNA entry vector)
Purpose: Cloning vector for generating template plasmids to transcribe circRNA, with mNeonGreen dropout following BsaI digestion
Depositing lab: Howard Chang. Depositing organization: Stanford University. Publication: Engineering circular RNA for enhanced protein production. Chen R, Wang SK, Belk JA, Amaya L, Li Z, Cardenas A, Abe BT, Chen CK, Wender PA, Chang HY. Nat Biotechnol. 2022 Jul 18. pii: 10.1038/s41587-022-01393-0. doi: 10.1038/s41587-022-01393-0. PubMed 35851375.
Backbone
  Vector backbone: pRC
  Backbone size w/o insert (bp): 5165
  Total vector size (bp): 6097
  Vector type: Mammalian Expression
Growth in bacteria
  Bacterial resistance: Kanamycin, 50 μg/mL
  Growth temperature: 37°C
  Growth strain: DH5alpha
  Copy number: High Copy
Gene/Insert
  Gene/Insert name: mNeonGreen
  Species: Synthetic
  Insert size (bp): 932
  Promoter: T7
  Cloning method: Gibson Cloning
  Sequencing primers: 5′ GCTTCTGGCGTGTGACCGG; 3′ GGAAGGTGCCACTCCCACTG
Terms and licenses: Academic/Nonprofit Terms; Industry Terms: Not Available to Industry
How to cite: pRC0940 (circRNA entry vector) was a gift from Howard Chang (Addgene plasmid # 189967 ; http://n2t.net/addgene:189967 ; RRID:Addgene_189967)
