[The description below was written by a language model from this plasmid's Addgene catalogue record and pLannotate feature annotations shown in this document.]
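Description:
pRC0940 is a 6.1 kb entry (cloning) vector built on the pRC backbone for making template plasmids from which circular RNA is transcribed. It is catalogued as a mammalian expression vector, propagates in E. coli at high copy from a ColE1/pUC-type origin, and is selected with kanamycin through an aph(3')-Ia KanR gene.

The cloning site is occupied by a roughly 0.9 kb synthetic mNeonGreen dropout cassette. According to the feature table, this placeholder consists of a fragment of the constitutive bacterial J23119 promoter, the mNeonGreen coding sequence, and the rrnB T1 and T7Te terminators, so colonies carrying the uncut parent vector should fluoresce green. BsaI digestion releases the cassette, and in Golden Gate-style assembly the desired parts take its place, so correct clones can be recognised by loss of fluorescence. A T7 promoter lies immediately upstream of the dropout and a T7 terminator downstream, which fits the stated use of in vitro transcription of the circRNA precursor. The whole region is also framed by a CAG-type arrangement (CMV enhancer, chicken β-actin promoter and chimeric intron) and a bGH polyadenylation signal, which would in principle allow Pol II transcription of the insert in mammalian cells.

On the opposite strand, an SV40 promoter drives a puromycin N-acetyltransferase sequence followed by a ble fragment and an SV40 poly(A) signal; both coding regions are annotated as fragments. The annotation does not identify the elements responsible for RNA circularisation, such as permuted intron or ribozyme sequences, and the record does not describe them. Short hits to the ARG4 and lac promoters are likely incidental matches.
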