Features (pLannotate 1.2.2; 19 found; start..end, strand, type, name):
     66..369     +  enhancer       CMV enhancer: human cytomegalovirus immediate early enhancer
    371..645     +  promoter       chicken β-actin promoter: No description available
    646..1662    +  intron         chimeric intron: chimera between introns from chicken β-actin and rabbit β-globin
   1732..1750    +  promoter       T7 promoter: promoter for bacteriophage T7 RNA polymerase
   1815..1839    +  promoter       J23119(SpeI) promoter (fragment): bacterial promoter (Registry of Standard Biological Parts BBa J23119) modified to end with an SpeI site
   1876..2583    +  CDS            mNeonGreen: mNeonGreen is a basic (constitutively fluorescent) green/yellow fluorescent protein published in 2013, derived from Branchiostoma lanceolatum. It is reported to be a very rapidly-maturing monomer with moderate acid sensitivity.
   2612..2683    +  terminator     rrnB T1 terminator: transcription terminator T1 from the E. coli rrnB gene
   2699..2726    +  terminator     T7Te terminator: phage T7 early transcription terminator
   2762..2778    +  promoter       ARG4 promoter (fragment): S. cerevisiae ARG4
   2799..2846    +  terminator     T7 terminator: transcription terminator for bacteriophage T7 RNA polymerase
   2860..3084    +  polyA_signal   bGH poly(A) signal: bovine growth hormone polyadenylation signal
   3093..3119    +  promoter       lac promoter (fragment): promoter for the E. coli lac operon
   3127..3143    +  protein_bind   lac operator: The lac repressor binds to the lac operator to inhibit transcription in E. coli. This inhibition can be relieved by adding lactose or isopropyl-β-D-thiogalactopyranoside (IPTG). lac repressor encoded by lacI
   3216..3337    -  polyA_signal   SV40 poly(A) signal: SV40 polyadenylation signal
   3332..3490    -  CDS            ble (fragment): BLE_KLEPN - Experimental evidence at protein level: Swiss-Prot protein existence level 1. Binding protein with a strong affinity to the bleomycin family of antibiotics. Binds to CL990; an antimitotic-antibiotic compound. From Klebsiella pneumoniae.
   3497..4096    -  CDS            PuroR (fragment): puromycin N-acetyltransferase; pac from Streptomyces; confers resistance to puromycin
   4107..4435    -  promoter       SV40 promoter: SV40 enhancer and early promoter
   4469..5284    -  CDS            KanR: aminoglycoside phosphotransferase; aph(3')-Ia; confers resistance to kanamycin in bacteria or G418 (Geneticin®) in eukaryotes
   5509..6097    +  rep_origin     ori: high-copy-number ColE1/pMB1/pBR322/pUC origin of replication
>Addgene plasmid #189967 | pRC0940 (circRNA entry vector) | addgene full sequence | sequence record 374522 | Addgene Partial NGS Result
CCTGCAGGTTATTAATAGTAATCAATTACGGGGTCATTAGTTCATAGCCCATATATGGAGTTCCGCGTTA
CATAACTTACGGTAAATGGCCCGCCTGGCTGACCGCCCAACGACCCCCGCCCATTGACGTCAATAATGAC
GTATGTTCCCATAGTAACGCCAATAGGGACTTTCCATTGACGTCAATGGGTGGAGTATTTACGGTAAACT
GCCCACTTGGCAGTACATCAAGTGTATCATATGCCAAGTACGCCCCCTATTGACGTCAATGACGGTAAAT
GGCCCGCCTGGCATTATGCCCAGTACATGACCTTATGGGACTTTCCTACTTGGCAGTACATCTACGTATT
AGTCATCGCTATTACCATGGTCGAGGTGAGCCCCACGTTCTGCTTCACTCTCCCCATCTCCCCCCCCTCC
CCACCCCCAATTTTGTATTTATTTATTTTTTAATTATTTTGTGCAGCGATGGGGGCGGGGGGGGGGGGGG
GGCGCSCRGGGGGGGGGGGGGGGGGGGGGGGGGGGGGGGGGGSGAGGCGGAGAGGTGCGGCGGCAGCCAA
TCAGAGCGGCGCGCTCCGAAAGTTTCCTTTTATGGCGAGGCGGCGGCGGCGGCGGCCCTATAAAAAGCGA
AGCGCGCGGCGGGCGGGAGTCGCTGCGCGCTGCCTTCGCCCCGTGCCCCGCTCCGCCGCCGCCTCGCGCC
GCCCGCCCCGGCTCTGACTGACCGCGTTACTCCCACAGGTGAGCGGGCGGGACGGCCCTTCTCCTCCGGG
CTGTAATTAGCGCTTGGTTTAATGACGGCTTGTTTCTTTTCTGTGGCTGCGTGAAAGCCTTGAGGGGCTC
CGGGAGGGCCCTTTGTGCGGGGGGAGCGGCTCGGGGGGTGCGTGCGTGTGTGTGTGCGTGGGGAGCGCCG
CGTGCGGCTCCGCGCTGCCCGGCGGCTGTGAGCGCTGCGGGCGCGGCGCGGGGCTTTGTGCGCTCCGCAG
TGTGCGCGAGGGGAGCGCGGCCGGGGGCGGTGCCCCGCGGTGCGGGGGGGGCTGCGAGGGGAACAAAGGC
TGCGTGCGGGGTGTGTGCGTGGGGGGGTGAGCAGGGGGTGTGGGCGCGTCGGTCGGGCTGCAACCCCCCC
TGCACCCCCCTCCCCGAGTTGCTGAGCACGGCCCGGCTTCGGGTGCGGGGCTCCGTACGGGGCGTGGCGC
GGGGCTCGCCGTGCCGGGCGGGGGGTGGCGGCAGGTGGGGGTGCCGGGCGGGGCGGGGCCGCCTCGGGCC
GGGGAGGGCTCGGGGGAGGGGCGCGGCGGCCCCCGGAGCGCCGGCGGCTGTCGAGGCGCGGCGAGCCGCA
GCCATTGCCTTTTATGGTAATCGTGCGAGAGGGCGCAGGGACTTCCTTTGTCCCAAATCTGTGCGGAGCC
GAAATCTGGGAGGCGCCGCCGCACCCCCTCTAGCGGGCGCGGGGCGAAGCGGTGCGGCGCCGGCAGGAAG
GAAATGGGCGGGGAGGGCCTTCGTGCGTCGCCGCGCCGCCGTCCCCTTCTCCCTCTCCAGCCTCGGGGCT
GTCCGCGGGGGGACGGCTGCCTTCGGGGGGGACGGGGCAGGGCGGGGTTCGGCTTCTGGCGTGTGACCGG
CGGCTCTAGAGCCTCTGCTAACCATGTTCATGCCTTCTTCTTTTTCCTACAGCTCCTGGGCAACGTGCTG
GTTATTGTGCTGTCTCATCATTTTGGCAAAGCGGCCGCGGCCAGTGAATTGTAATACGACTCACTATAGG
GGTTAACAAAAAAAAAAAAAAAAAAAAAAAATCACCGACCGATCTATCTGAACCGGTTGAGACCTTGACG
GCTAGCTCAGTCCTAGGTACAGTGCTAGCTACTAGAGAAAGAGGAGAAATACTAGATGGTCAGCAAAGGC
GAAGAAGACAACATGGCATCACTGCCAGCGACACACGAACTTCATATTTTCGGCTCCATCAATGGTGTGG
ACTTCGATATGGTTGGACAGGGTACTGGGAACCCTAACGATGGATATGAGGAGTTGAACTTGAAGAGTAC
CAAGGGCGATCTTCAGTTTTCACCTTGGATTCTCGTACCTCATATAGGTTATGGCTTTCATCAATATCTG
CCCTATCCTGACGGTATGTCACCTTTCCAAGCAGCTATGGTTGACGGGAGCGGTTATCAGGTTCACCGGA
CAATGCAGTTTGAAGATGGAGCCTCTTTGACCGTAAATTATCGGTATACTTATGAGGGCAGCCATATTAA
AGGCGAGGCTCAAGTTAAGGGGACTGGGTTCCCCGCGGATGGTCCCGTAATGACAAACAGTCTGACGGCT
GCAGACTGGTGCCGCTCTAAGAAGACATATCCAAATGACAAGACGATTATTAGCACTTTCAAGTGGTCAT
ACACTACAGGAAATGGTAAACGCTATAGGAGCACTGCCCGGACCACGTATACTTTCGCGAAGCCGATGGC
GGCAAATTATTTGAAAAACCAACCGATGTATGTGTTCAGAAAGACAGAACTCAAGCATTCTAAAACTGAA
CTGAACTTCAAAGAGTGGCAGAAAGCCTTTACTGATGTAATGGGCATGGACGAACTCTATAAGTAATAAC
CAGGCATACTAGTCCAGGCATCAAATAAAACGAAAGGCTCAGTCGAAAGACTGGGCCTTTCGTTTTATCT
GTTGTTTGTCGGTGAACGCTCTCTACTAGAGTCACACTGGCTCACCTTCGGGTGGGCCTTTCTGCGTTTA
TAGGTCTCAACGCGTTCAGATAGATCGGTCGGTGAAAAAAAAAAAAAAAAAAAAAAAAAAGCGGCCGCCT
AGCATAACCCCTTGGGGCCTCTAAACGGGTCTTGAGGGGTTTTTTGGCTAGCGGCCGGCCTGTGCCTTCT
AGTTGCCAGCCATCTGTTGTTTGCCCCTCCCCCGTGCCTTCCTTGACCCTGGAAGGTGCCACTCCCACTG
TCCTTTCCTAATAAAATGAGGAAATTGCATCGCATTGTCTGAGTAGGTGTCATTCTATTCTGGGGGGTGG
GGTGGGGCAGGACAGCAAGGGGGAGGATTGGGAAGACAATAGCAGGCATGCTGGGGATGCGGTGGGCTCT
ATGGCGGCGCGCCACTTTATGCTTCCGGCTCGTATGTTGTGTGGAATTGTGAGCGGATAACAATTTCACA
CAGGAAACAGCTATGACCATGATTACGCCAAGCTCTAGCTAGAGGTCGACGGTATACAGACATGATAAGA
TACATTGATGAGTTTGGACAAACCACAACTAGAATGCAGTGAAAAAAATGCTTTATTTGTGAAATTTGTG
ATGCTATTGCTTTATTTGTAACCATTATAAGCTGCAATAAACAAGTTGGGGTGGGCGAAGAACTCCAGCA
TGAGATCCCCGCGCTGGAGGATCATCCAGCCGGCGTCCCGGAAAACGATTCCGAAGCCCAACCTTTCATA
GAAGGCGGCGGTGGAATCGAAATCTCGTGATGGCAGGTTGGGCGTCGCTTGGTCGGTCATTTCGAATCAG
GCACCGGGCTTGCGGGTCATGCACCAGGTGCGCGGTCCTTCGGGCACCTCGACGTCGGCGGTGACGGTGA
AGCCGAGCCGCTCGTAGAAGGGGAGGTTGCGGGGCGCGGAGGTTTCCAGGAAGGCGGGCACCCCGGCGCG
CTCGGCCGCCTCCACTCCGGGGAGCACGACGGCGCTGCCCAGACCCTTGCCCTGGTGGTCGGGCGACACG
CCGACGGTGGCCAGGAACCACGCGGGCTCCTTGGGCCGGTGCGGCGCCAGGAGGCCTTCCATCTGTTGCT
GCGCGGCCAGCCGGGAACCGCTCAACTCGGCCATGCGCGGGCCGATCTCGGCGAACACCGCCCCCGCTTC
GACGCTCTCCGGCGTGGTCCAGACCGCCACCGCGGCGCCGTCGTCCGCGACCCACACCTTGCCGATGTCG
AGCCCGACGCGCGTGAGGAAGAGTTCTTGCAGCTCGGTGACCCGCTCGATGTGGCGGTCCGGATCGACGG
TGTGGCGCGTGGCGGGGTAGTCGGCGAACGCGGCGGCGAGGGTGCGTACGGCCCTGGGGACGTCGTCGCG
GGTGGCGAGGCGCACCGTGGGCTTGTACTCGGTCATGCGGGAGCTTTTTGCAAAAGCCTAGGCCTCCAAA
AAAGCCTCCTCACTACTTCTGGAATAGCTCAGAGGCAGAGGCGGCCTCGGCCTCTGCATAAATAAAAAAA
ATTAGTCAGCCATGGGGCGGAGAATGGGCGGAACTGGGCGGAGTTAGGGGCGGGATGGGCGGAGTTAGGG
GCGGGACTATGGTTGCTGACTAATTGAGATGCATGCTTTGCATACTTCTGCCTGCTGGGGAGCCTGGGGA
CTTTCCACACCTGGTTGCTGACTAATTGAGATGCATGCTTTGCATACTTCTGCCTGCTGGGGAGCCTGGG
GACTTTCCACACCCTAACTGACACAGAGCTCGTGTTACAACCAATTAACCAATTCTGATTAGAAAAACTC
ATCGAGCATCAAATGAAACTGCAATTTATTCATATCAGGATTATCAATACCATATTTTTGAAAAAGCCGT
TTCTGTAATGAAGGAGAAAACTCACCGAGGCAGTTCCATAGGATGGCAAGATCCTGGTATCGGTCTGCGA
TTCCGACTCGTCCAACATCAATACAACCTATTAATTTCCCCTCGTCAAAAATAAGGTTATCAAGTGAGAA
ATCACCATGAGTGACGACTGAATCCGGTGAGAATGGCAAAAGCTTATGCATTTCTTTCCAGACTTGTTCA
ACAGGCCAGCCATTACGCTCGTCATCAAAATCACTCGCATCAACCAAACCGTTATTCATTCGTGATTGCG
CCTGAGCGAGGCGAAATACGCGATCGCTGTTAAAAGGACAATTACAAACAGGAATCGAATGCAACCGGCG
CAGGAACACTGCCAGCGCATCAACAATATTTTCACCTGAATCAGGATATTCTTCTAATACCTGGAATGCT
GTTTTCCCGGGGATCGCAGTGGTGAGTAACCATGCATCATCAGGAGTACGGATAAAATGCTTGATGGTCG
GAAGAGGCATAAATTCCGTCAGCCAGTTTAGTCTGACCATCTCATCTGTAACATCATTGGCAACGCTACC
TTTGCCATGTTTCAGAAACAACTCTGGCGCATCGGGCTTCCCATACAATCGATAGATTGTCGCACCTGAT
TGCCCGACATTATCGCGAGCCCATTTATACCCATATAAATCAGCATCCATGTTGGAATTTAATCGCGGCC
TGGAGCAAGACGTTTCCCGTTGAATATGGCTCATAACACCCCTTGTATTACTGTTTATGTAAGCAGACAG
TTTTATTGTTCATGATGATATATTTTTATCTTGTGCAATGTAACATCAGAGATTTTGAGACACAACGTGG
CTTTGTTGAATAAATCGAACTTTTGCTGAGTTGAAGGATCAGTCATGACCAAAATCCCTTAACGTGAGTT
TTCGTTCCACTGAGCGTCAGACCCCGTAGAAAAGATCAAAGGATCTTCTTGAGATCCTTTTTTTCTGCGC
GTAATCTGCTGCTTGCAAACAAAAAAACCACCGCTACCAGCGGTGGTTTGTTTGCCGGATCAAGAGCTAC
CAACTCTTTTTCCGAAGGTAACTGGCTTCAGCAGAGCGCAGATACCAAATACTGTTCTTCTAGTGTAGCC
GTAGTTAGGCCACCACTTCAAGAACTCTGTAGCACCGCCTACATACCTCGCTCTGCTAATCCTGTTACCA
GTGGCTGCTGCCAGTGGCGATAAGTCGTGTCTTACCGGGTTGGACTCAAGACGATAGTTACCGGATAAGG
CGCAGCGGTCGGGCTGAACGGGGGGTTCGTGCACACAGCCCAGCTTGGAGCGAACGACCTACACCGAACT
GAGATACCTACAGCGTGAGCTATGAGAAAGCGCCACGCTTCCCGAAGGGAGAAAGGCGGACAGGTATCCG
GTAAGCGGCAGGGTCGGAACAGGAGAGCGCACGAGGGAGCTTCCAGGGGGAAACGCCTGGTATCTTTATA
GTCCTGTCGGGTTTCGCCACCTCTGACTTGAGCGTCGATTTTTGTGATGCTCGTCAGGGGGGCGGAGCCT
ATGGAAA
